Addgene plasmid #195263: pCS2-wtFAKSPARK2
Purpose: express wtFAKSPARK2
Depositing lab: Xiaokun Shu. Depositing organization: University of California, San Francisco (UCSF). Publication: Polarized focal adhesion kinase activity within a focal adhesion during cell migration. Li X, Combs JD 3rd, Salaita K, Shu X. Nat Chem Biol. 2023 Jun 22. doi: 10.1038/s41589-023-01353-y. PubMed 37349581.
Backbone
  Vector backbone: pCS2
  Vector type: Mammalian Expression
Growth in bacteria
  Bacterial resistance: Ampicillin, 100 μg/mL
  Growth temperature: 37°C
  Growth strain: DH5alpha
  Copy number: High Copy
Gene/Insert
  Gene/Insert name: FAKSPARK2 sensor
  Insert size (bp): 2312
  Promoter: CMV
  Cloning method: Restriction Enzyme; 5′ cloning site NheI (unknown if destroyed); 3′ cloning site EcoRI (unknown if destroyed)
  Sequencing primers: 5′ SP6; 3′ T3
Terms and licenses: Academic/Nonprofit Terms; Industry Terms: Not Available to Industry
How to cite: pCS2-wtFAKSPARK2 was a gift from Xiaokun Shu (Addgene plasmid # 195263 ; http://n2t.net/addgene:195263 ; RRID:Addgene_195263)
