[The description below was written by a language model from this plasmid's Addgene catalogue record and pLannotate feature annotations shown in this document.]
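Description:
pCS2-wtFAKSPARK2 is a mammalian expression plasmid built on the pCS2 backbone that encodes the FAKSPARK2 sensor, a genetically encoded fluorescent reporter associated with a study of focal adhesion kinase (FAK) activity within focal adhesions during cell migration. The 6.4 kb plasmid is propagated in E. coli through a high-copy ColE1/pUC-type origin and selected with ampicillin via the β-lactamase gene. An f1 origin and remnants of a lac promoter/operator and lacZα region are carried over from the parental cloning vector.

The roughly 2.3 kb insert, cloned between NheI and EcoRI sites, sits downstream of the simian CMV IE94 enhancer/promoter characteristic of pCS2 and is followed by an SV40 polyadenylation signal, giving constitutive expression after transfection into mammalian cells. An SP6 promoter lies immediately upstream of the coding region, which in pCS2 vectors also allows in vitro synthesis of sense RNA. T7 (partial) and T3 promoters lie on the opposite strand downstream of the insert.

The annotation detects two EGFP coding sequences flanking a fragment of mouse Src about 300 bp long. Unannotated stretches lie between and after these elements, and they presumably hold the remaining sensor components, such as linkers or a kinase substrate motif, but the record does not identify them. It also does not state whether the two EGFP-containing segments are made as one polypeptide or as separate products. The "wt" prefix suggests the unmutated, functional version of the sensor as opposed to a control variant, though this is not spelled out. The stated purpose is simply to express the sensor, consistent with live-cell imaging of FAK signalling.
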