Features (pLannotate 1.2.2; 17 found; start..end, strand, type, name):
     35..53      +  promoter       SP6 promoter: promoter for bacteriophage SP6 RNA polymerase
    175..891     +  CDS            EGFP: EGFP is a basic (constitutively fluorescent) green fluorescent protein published in 1996, derived from Aequorea victoria. It is reported to be a rapidly-maturing weak dimer with moderate acid sensitivity.
   1147..1449    +  CDS            Src (fragment): SRC_MOUSE - Experimental evidence at protein level: Swiss-Prot protein existence level 1. Non-receptor protein tyrosine kinase which is activated following engagement of many different classes of cellular receptors including immune response receptors, integrins and other adhesion receptors, receptor protein tyrosine kinases, G protein-coupled receptors as well as cytokine receptors. Participates in signaling pathways that control a diverse spectrum of biological activities including gene transcription, immune response, cell adhesion, cell cycle progression, apoptosis, migration, and transforma
   1492..2208    +  CDS            EGFP: EGFP is a basic (constitutively fluorescent) green fluorescent protein published in 1996, derived from Aequorea victoria. It is reported to be a rapidly-maturing weak dimer with moderate acid sensitivity.
   2438..2455    -  promoter       T7 promoter (fragment): promoter for bacteriophage T7 RNA polymerase
   2460..2594    -  polyA_signal   SV40 poly(A) signal: SV40 polyadenylation signal
   2707..2725    -  promoter       T3 promoter: promoter for bacteriophage T3 RNA polymerase
   2770..2786    -  protein_bind   lac operator: The lac repressor binds to the lac operator to inhibit transcription in E. coli. This inhibition can be relieved by adding lactose or isopropyl-β-D-thiogalactopyranoside (IPTG). lac repressor encoded by lacI
   2794..2824    -  promoter       lac promoter: promoter for the E. coli lac operon
   2839..2860    -  protein_bind   CAP binding site: CAP binding activates transcription in the presence of cAMP. E. coli catabolite activator protein
   2873..2965    -  CDS            lacI (fragment): lac repressor; lacI; The lac repressor binds to the lac operator to inhibit transcription in E. coli. This inhibition can be relieved by adding lactose or isopropyl-β-D-thiogalactopyranoside (IPTG).
   3148..3736    -  rep_origin     ori: high-copy-number ColE1/pMB1/pBR322/pUC origin of replication
   3907..4767    -  CDS            AmpR: β-lactamase; bla; confers resistance to ampicillin, carbenicillin, and related antibiotics
   4768..4872    -  promoter       AmpR promoter: bla
   4925..5353    -  rep_origin     f1 ori (sequence partly withheld): f1 bacteriophage origin of replication; arrow indicates direction of (+) strand synthesis
   5358..5424    -  CDS            lacZα (fragment): LacZα fragment of β-galactosidase; lacZ fragment
   5431..6408    +  promoter       CMV IE94 promoter: enhancer/promoter region of simian cytomegalovirus major immediate early transcription unit IE94
>Addgene plasmid #195263 | pCS2-wtFAKSPARK2 | addgene full sequence | sequence record 398223 | Addgene NGS Result
CGCCATTCTGCCTGGGGACGTCGGAGCAAGCTTGATTTAGGTGACACTATAGAATACAAGCTACTTGTTC
TTTTTGCAGGATCCGCTAGCGCCACCATGGAGACGGATGATTATGCGGAGATAATAGATGAGCTCGAGTC
CGGACTCAGATCTGGCAGCGGTGGAGGCGATATCATGGTGAGCAAGGGCGAGGAGCTGTTCACCGGGGTG
GTGCCCATCCTGGTCGAGCTGGACGGCGACGTAAACGGCCACAAGTTCAGCGTGTCCGGCGAGGGCGAGG
GCGATGCCACCTACGGCAAGCTGACCCTGAAGTTCATCTGCACCACCGGCAAGCTGCCCGTGCCCTGGCC
CACCCTCGTGACCACCCTGACCTACGGCGTGCAGTGCTTCAGCCGCTACCCCGACCACATGAAGCAGCAC
GACTTCTTCAAGTCCGCCATGCCCGAAGGCTACGTCCAGGAGCGCACCATCTTCTTCAAGGACGACGGCA
ACTACAAGACCCGCGCCGAGGTGAAGTTCGAGGGCGACACCCTGGTGAACCGCATCGAGCTGAAGGGCAT
CGACTTCAAGGAGGACGGCAACATCCTGGGGCACAAGCTGGAGTACAACTACAACAGCCACAACGTCTAT
ATCATGGCCGACAAGCAGAAGAACGGCATCAAGGCCAACTTCAAGATCCGCCACAACATCGAGGACGGCA
GCGTGCAGCTCGCCGACCACTACCAGCAGAACACCCCCATCGGCGACGGCCCCGTGCTGCTGCCCGACAA
CCACTACCTGAGCACCCAGTCCGCCCTGAGCAAAGACCCCAACGAGAAGCGCGATCACATGGTCCTGCTG
GAGTTCGTGACCGCCGCCGGGATCACTCTCGGCATGGACGAGCTGTACAAGGGATCCGGCAGTGCTGGTG
GTAGTGCTGGTGGTAGTGCTGGTGGTAGTGCTGGTGGCAGTGCTGGTGGTAGTGCTGGTGGTAGTGCTGG
TGGCTCTAGAGGAGAAATCGCAAAGAGTCTGAAAGAAATTGCAAAATCCTTGAAGGAAATAGCGTGGTCA
CTGAAAGAAATTGCCAAGTCCCTCAAAGGGGGTACCGAGGGCAGAGGAAGTCTGCTAACATGCGGTGACG
TCGAGGAGAATCCTGGCCCAAAGCTTGCCACCATGTGGTATTTTGGCAAGATCACCAGACGGGAGTCAGA
GCGGTTACTGCTCAATGCAGAGAACCCGAGAGGGACCTTCCTCGTGCGAGAAAGTGAGACCACGAAAGGT
GCCTACTGCCTCTCAGTGTCTGACTTCGACAACGCCAAGGGCCTCAACGTGAAGCACTACAAGATCCGCA
AGCTGGACAGCGGCGGCTTCTACATCACCTCCCGCACCCAGTTCAACAGCCTGCAGCAGCTGGTGGCCTA
CTACTCCAAACACGCCGATGGCCTGTGCCACCGCCTCACCACCGTGTGCCTCGAGTCCGGACTCAGATCT
GGCAGCGGTGGAGGCGATATCATGGTGAGCAAGGGCGAGGAGCTGTTCACCGGGGTGGTGCCCATCCTGG
TCGAGCTGGACGGCGACGTAAACGGCCACAAGTTCAGCGTGTCCGGCGAGGGCGAGGGCGATGCCACCTA
CGGCAAGCTGACCCTGAAGTTCATCTGCACCACCGGCAAGCTGCCCGTGCCCTGGCCCACCCTCGTGACC
ACCCTGACCTTCGGCGTGCAGTGCTTCAGCCGCTACCCCGACCACATGAAGCAGCACGACTTCTTCAAGT
CCGCCATGCCCGAAGGCTACGTCCAGGAGCGCACCATCTTCTTCAAGGACGACGGCAACTACAAGACCCG
CGCCGAGGTGAAGTTCGAGGGCGACACCCTGGTGAACCGCATCGAGCTGAAGGGCATCGACTTCAAGGAG
GACGGCAACATCCTGGGGCACAAGCTGGAGTACAACTACAACAGCCACAACGTCTATATCATGGCCGACA
AGCAGAAGAACGGCATCAAGGCCAACTTCAAGATCCGCCACAACATCGAGGACGGCAGCGTGCAGCTCGC
CGACCACTACCAGCAGAACACCCCCATCGGCGACGGCCCCGTGCTGCTGCCCGACAACCACTACCTGAGC
ACCCAGTCCGCCCTGAGCAAAGACCCCAACGAGAAGCGCGATCACATGGTCCTGCTGGAGTTCGTGACCG
CCGCCGGGATCACTCTCGGCATGGACGAGCTGTACAAGGGATCCGGCAGTGCTGGTGGTAGTGCTGGTGG
TAGTGCTGGTGGTAGTGCTGGTGGCAGTGCTGGTGGTAGTGCTGGTGGTAGTGCTGGTGGCTCTAGAACC
TTGAGAGAAATCGAGGAATTGTTGAGGAAAATCATTGAAGACAGCGTGCGCAGTGTGGCCGAGCTGGAGG
ACATTGAGAAGTGGCTGAAGAAAATCTAAGAATTCAAGGCCTCTCGAGCCTCTAGAACTATAGTGAGTCG
TATTACGTAGATCCAGACATGATAAGATACATTGATGAGTTTGGACAAACCACAACTAGAATGCAGTGAA
AAAAATGCTTTATTTGTGAAATTTGTGATGCTATTGCTTTATTTGTAACCATTATAAGCTGCAATAAACA
AGTTAACAACAACAATTGCATTCATTTTATGTTTCAGGTTCAGGGGGAGGTGTGGGAGGTTTTTTAATTC
GCGGCCGCGGCGCCAATGCATTGGGCCCGGTACCCAGCTTTTGTTCCCTTTAGTGAGGGTTAATTGCGCG
CTTGGCGTAATCATGGTCATAGCTGTTTCCTGTGTGAAATTGTTATCCGCTCACAATTCCACACAACATA
CGAGCCGGGAGCATAAAGTGTAAAGCCTGGGGTGCCTAATGAGTGAGCTAACTCACATTAATTGCGTTGC
GCTCACTGCCCGCTTTCCAGTCGGGAAACCTGTCGTGCCAGCTGCATTAATGAATCGGCCAACGCGCGGG
GAGAGGCGGTTTGCGTATTGGGCGCTCTTCCGCTTCCTCGCTCACTGACTCGCTGCGCTCGGTCGTTCGG
CTGCGGCGAGCGGTATCAGCTCACTCAAAGGCGGTAATACGGTTATCCACAGAATCAGGGGATAACGCAG
GAAAGAACATGTGAGCAAAAGGCCAGCAAAAGGCCAGGAACCGTAAAAAGGCCGCGTTGCTGGCGTTTTT
CCATAGGCTCCGCCCCCCTGACGAGCATCACAAAAATCGACGCTCAAGTCAGAGGTGGCGAAACCCGACA
GGACTATAAAGATACCAGGCGTTTCCCCCTGGAAGCTCCCTCGTGCGCTCTCCTGTTCCGACCCTGCCGC
TTACCGGATACCTGTCCGCCTTTCTCCCTTCGGGAAGCGTGGCGCTTTCTCATAGCTCACGCTGTAGGTA
TCTCAGTTCGGTGTAGGTCGTTCGCTCCAAGCTGGGCTGTGTGCACGAACCCCCCGTTCAGCCCGACCGC
TGCGCCTTATCCGGTAACTATCGTCTTGAGTCCAACCCGGTAAGACACGACTTATCGCCACTGGCAGCAG
CCACTGGTAACAGGATTAGCAGAGCGAGGTATGTAGGCGGTGCTACAGAGTTCTTGAAGTGGTGGCCTAA
CTACGGCTACACTAGAAGAACAGTATTTGGTATCTGCGCTCTGCTGAAGCCAGTTACCTTCGGAAAAAGA
GTTGGTAGCTCTTGATCCGGCAAACAAACCACCGCTGGTAGCGGTGGTTTTTTTGTTTGCAAGCAGCAGA
TTACGCGCAGAAAAAAAGGATCTCAAGAAGATCCTTTGATCTTTTCTACGGGGTCTGACGCTCAGTGGAA
CGAAAACTCACGTTAAGGGATTTTGGTCATGAGATTATCAAAAAGGATCTTCACCTAGATCCTTTTAAAT
TAAAAATGAAGTTTTAAATCAATCTAAAGTATATATGAGTAAACTTGGTCTGACAGTTACCAATGCTTAA
TCAGTGAGGCACCTATCTCAGCGATCTGTCTATTTCGTTCATCCATAGTTGCCTGACTCCCCGTCGTGTA
GATAACTACGATACGGGAGGGCTTACCATCTGGCCCCAGTGCTGCAATGATACCGCGAGACCCACGCTCA
CCGGCTCCAGATTTATCAGCAATAAACCAGCCAGCCGGAAGGGCCGAGCGCAGAAGTGGTCCTGCAACTT
TATCCGCCTCCATCCAGTCTATTAATTGTTGCCGGGAAGCTAGAGTAAGTAGTTCGCCAGTTAATAGTTT
GCGCAACGTTGTTGCCATTGCTACAGGCATCGTGGTGTCACGCTCGTCGTTTGGTATGGCTTCATTCAGC
TCCGGTTCCCAACGATCAAGGCGAGTTACATGATCCCCCATGTTGTGCAAAAAAGCGGTTAGCTCCTTCG
GTCCTCCGATCGTTGTCAGAAGTAAGTTGGCCGCAGTGTTATCACTCATGGTTATGGCAGCACTGCATAA
TTCTCTTACTGTCATGCCATCCGTAAGATGCTTTTCTGTGACTGGTGAGTACTCAACCAAGTCATTCTGA
GAATAGTGTATGCGGCGACCGAGTTGCTCTTGCCCGGCGTCAATACGGGATAATACCGCGCCACATAGCA
GAACTTTAAAAGTGCTCATCATTGGAAAACGTTCTTCGGGGCGAAAACTCTCAAGGATCTTACCGCTGTT
GAGATCCAGTTCGATGTAACCCACTCGTGCACCCAACTGATCTTCAGCATCTTTTACTTTCACCAGCGTT
TCTGGGTGAGCAAAAACAGGAAGGCAAAATGCCGCAAAAAAGGGAATAAGGGCGACACGGAAATGTTGAA
TACTCATACTCTTCCTTTTTCAATATTATTGAAGCATTTATCAGGGTTATTGTCTCATGAGCGGATACAT
ATTTGAATGTATTTAGAAAAATAAACAAATAGGGGTTCCGCGCACATTTCCCCGAAAAGTGCCACCTAAA
TTGTAAGCGTTAATATTTTGTTAAAATTCGCGTTAAATTTTTGTTAAATCAGCTCATTTTTTAACCAATA
GGCCGAAATCGGCAAAATCCCTTATAAATCAAAAGAATAGACCGAGATAGGGT
[37 nt withheld, positions 5024-5060]
AAAGAACGTGGACTCCAACGTCAAAGG
[49 nt withheld, positions 5088-5136]
T
[91 nt withheld, positions 5138-5228]
G
[124 nt withheld, positions 5230-5353]
CCCATTCGCCATTCAGGCTGCGCAACTGTTGGGAAGGGCGATCGGTGCGGGCCTCTTCGCTATTACGCCA
GTCGACCGCCAATTCAATATGGCGTATATGGACTCATGCCAATTCAATATGGTGGATCTGGACCTGTGCC
AATTCAATATGGCGTATATGGACTCGTGCCAATTCAATATGGTGGATCTGGACCCCAGCCAATTCAATAT
GGCGGACTTGGCACCATGCCAATTCAATATGGCGGACCTGGCACTGTGCCAACTGGGGAGGGGTCTACTT
GGCACGGTGCCAAGTTTGAGGAGGGGTCTTGGCCCTGTGCCAAGTCCGCCATATTGAATTGGCATGGTGC
CAATAATGGCGGCCATATTGGCTATATGCCAGGATCAATATATAGGCAATATCCAATATGGCCCTATGCC
AATATGGCTATTGGCCAGGTTCAATACTATGTATTGGCCCTATGCCATATAGTATTCCATATATGGGTTT
TCCTATTGACGTAGATAGCCCCTCCCAATGGGCGGTCCCATATACCATATATGGGGCTTCCTAATACCGC
CCATAGCCACTCCCCCATTGACGTCAATGGTCTCTATATATGGTCTTTCCTATTGACGTCATATGGGCGG
TCCTATTGACGTATATGGCGCCTCCCCCATTGACGTCAATTACGGTAAATGGCCCGCCTGGCTCAATGCC
CATTGACGTCAATAGGACCACCCACCATTGACGTCAATGGGATGGCTCATTGCCCATTCATATCCGTTCT
CACGCCCCCTATTGACGTCAATGACGGTAAATGGCCCACTTGGCAGTACATCAATATCTATTAATAGTAA
CTTGGCAAGTACATTACTATTGGAAGTACGCCAGGGTACATTGGCAGTACTCCCATTGACGTCAATGGCG
GTAAATGGCCCGCGATGGCTGCCAAGTACATCCCCATTGACGTCAATGGGGAGGGGCAATGACGCAAATG
GGCGTTCCATTGACGTAAATGGGCGGTAGGCGTGCCTAATGGGAGGTCTATATAAGCAATGCTCGTTTAG
GGAAC
